Addgene plasmid #29250: pEMS1504
Purpose: Expression of the reporter gene under the control of the MiniPromoter in this plasmid has not been tested
Depositing lab: Elizabeth Simpson. Depositing organization: University of British Columbia. Publication: A regulatory toolbox of MiniPromoters to drive selective expression in the brain. Portales-Casamar E, Swanson DJ, Liu L, de Leeuw CN, Banks KG, Ho Sui SJ, Fulton DL, Ali J, Amirabbasi M, Arenillas DJ, Babyak N, Black SF, Bonaguro RJ, Brauer E, Candido TR, Castellarin M, Chen J, Chen Y, Cheng JC, Chopra V, Docking TR, Dreolini L, D'Souza CA, Flynn EK, Glenn R, Hatakka K, Hearty TG, Imanian B, Jiang S, Khorasan-zadeh S, Komljenovic I, Laprise S, Liao NY, Lim JS, Lithwick S, Liu F, Liu J, Lu M, McConechy M, McLeod AJ, Milisavljevic M, Mis J, O'Connor K, Palma B, Palmquist DL, Schmouth JF, Swanson MI, Tam B, Ticoll A, Turner JL, Varhol R, Vermeulen J, Watkins RF, Wilson G, Wong BK, Wong SH, Wong TY, Yang GS, Ypsilanti AR, Jones SJ, Holt RA, Goldowitz D, Wasserman WW, Simpson EM. Proc Natl Acad Sci U S A. 2010 Sep 21. 107(38):16589-94. 10.1073/pnas.1009158107 PubMed 20807748.
Backbone
  Vector backbone: pEMS1313
  Backbone size w/o insert (bp): 18843
  Vector type: Pleiades Promoter Project [sic, Pleaides Plieades]
Growth in bacteria
  Bacterial resistance: Ampicillin, 100 μg/mL
  Growth temperature: 37°C
  Growth strain: DH5alpha
  Growth instructions: DH10B
  Copy number: High Copy
Gene/Insert
  Gene/Insert name: Ple33 (alt names: CLDN5; Claudin 5)
  Species: H. sapiens (human)
  Insert size (bp): 3809
  Entrez Gene: CLDN5 (a.k.a. AWAL, BEC1, CPETRL1, TMDVCF, TMVCF)
  Tag / fusion protein: Intron-LacZ-NLS (C terminal on backbone)
  Cloning method: Restriction Enzyme; 5′ cloning site FseI (unknown if destroyed); 3′ cloning site AscI (unknown if destroyed)
  Sequencing primers: 5′ Unknown
Terms and licenses: Academic/Nonprofit Terms; Industry Terms
How to cite: pEMS1504 was a gift from Elizabeth Simpson (Addgene plasmid # 29250 ; http://n2t.net/addgene:29250 ; RRID:Addgene_29250)
