[The description below was written by a language model from this plasmid's Addgene catalogue record.]
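Description:
pEMS1504 is a Pleiades Promoter Project plasmid built on the large pEMS1313 backbone (about 18.8 kb without insert). It carries Ple33, a roughly 3.8 kb human MiniPromoter assembled from regulatory sequence of the CLDN5 (claudin 5) gene. The MiniPromoter was inserted by restriction cloning between FseI and AscI sites, which places it upstream of the reporter cassette supplied by the backbone. That cassette is recorded as Intron-LacZ-NLS: an intron, a common addition for improving transgene expression, followed by the lacZ coding sequence for beta-galactosidase with a nuclear localization signal. The signal concentrates the reporter in the nuclei of expressing cells, which makes individual positive cells easier to identify by histochemical staining. In bacteria the plasmid is maintained as a high-copy construct under ampicillin selection.

The design belongs to a toolbox of compact human promoter elements intended to drive selective, cell-type- or region-restricted expression in the brain, with lacZ reading out where each MiniPromoter is active. In this construct the CLDN5-derived element is the candidate regulatory sequence under evaluation. The record states explicitly that reporter expression under this MiniPromoter has not been tested in this plasmid, so its specificity and strength are unverified. No feature table is provided, so the record does not describe what else the backbone contains, such as the origin of replication, polyadenylation signals, or any sequences for genomic targeting or mammalian selection. It also does not state whether the FseI and AscI cloning sites remain intact.
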