>Addgene plasmid #29250 | pEMS1504 | addgene partial sequence | sequence record 38852 | LacZ-R 5'-GACAGTATCGGCCTCAGGAA-3'
CCGCTTCTGGTGCCGGAAACCAGGCAAAGCGCCATTCGCCATTCAGGCTGCGCAACTGTTGGGAAGGGCG
ATCGGTGCGGGCCTCTTCGCTATTACGCCAGCTGGCGAAAGGGGGATGTGCTGCAAGGCGATTAAGTTGG
GTAACGCCAGGGTTTTCCCAGTCACGACGTTGTAAAACGACGGGATCCGCCATGGTGGCGGAAGTTCCTA
TACCTTTTGAAGAATAGGAACTTCGGAATAGGAACTTCCTGTGGAGAGAAAGGCAAAGTGGATGTCAGTA
AGACCAATAGGTGCCTATCAGAAACGCAAGAGTCTTCTCTGTCTCGACAAGCCCAGTTTCTATTGGTCTC
CTTAAACCTGTCTTGTAACCTTGATACTTACGGCGCGCCGGCTAGAGGCGAGACGCGCACCCGAAGGCCC
GCAGAACCCCCAAGGCCGTGCTGCGCGGCGCCCTGGGCGGGCCCTGGTGCCTTTGCGCCCGCGCTCCCGG
CTCTTGGCCCCAGTCCGTTTGCCCCGCGGGTCTGTCGCACCTCCTGGGTCTGCCAGCTCCTGCCGGGGGG
TACCCTCTTTGAAGGTTCGGGGGCGGATTCTGTCCCCCGGGCCCGGCCCCCCGGCCCGAAGCAGCCAATC
CGTGCGCGGGTCATCGTGCCGCAGCCAATCACAGAGCCTCTGGCAGCTGAAGTTAGGGAAACAACGGCTC
TTGAGGGGTAGCTGAGGGCGCGGGACCGCTCCCCGCCCGGCAGCCGCCCCCAGCCCCACCCGCCGTTGTC
CTAGTCGCGGCCGAGCGCATTCTGGGCTGGCCTAGGGCGCGCTTCTTGGGCCGCCTCCCTGCGCGTCCCG
GCCCCGTCACTTCAGAAGGCGCTCGACCCCCAGTCTGCACCACCCAGTCCACTCCCACATCCCCGACTGA
GCCG
