>Addgene plasmid #29250 | pEMS1504 | addgene partial sequence | sequence record 39227 | pEMS1307-fwd 5'-ccgcacgtctaagaaaccat-3'
AAATAGGCGTATCACGAGGCCCTTTCGTCTTCAAGAATTAATTCCGATCATATTCAATAACCCTTAATGA
ATTCGAGCTCCTAGGCCGGCCCCTGTGTTTAACCACAAAGAGTAACAACAATGCCCGCAAAACCGCCGAG
TCTGGCACTGTCCACTCTGGATGCTGCTCACATCGTCACAGCCGCCCAGGGGCCCCACACAGGGTGCCTC
GGGCACCTGGTGCAGTGGTCAGGGATGCAGGAGGACCCCAGCTGCTGCTCTCGGCCTGCAGGAGTACTGG
CTTGTGTCAAGAAAGAGCACCAGGCCACACTGTGCTTGGAGGCTCTGCAAACATTTGCGGAAATAGAAGG
ACACATCCTTAACTGTTTCAAAACTGAAAGATAGAAGAAACGCTGTTCTTCACTTCCCCTGAAATCAAAT
CTGTTAACTAGGAGTTTCCCAAACCCAAATCCCCAGGAATCTTGAGCCTAAATTTAGCTTATCCTTGGAA
GGTCACGGGATTACCCTGGGGCAGGGTCAGCCAGCAGCTGCTCAAGATAAACTTGGCTTTTCTGCAGACT
CAGGCTCTTCTCACACACAATTAATGAGATCCTGCCATTCTTCCCCTGGGAAAGCAGAACAATGGCTGGG
GGTGAGCAGGTGGCCTTGGCCAGTGCTCTGCCCCAAGGGCCCTTTACCAGAGATCAGGGGTTTGTGTCCC
TGCCTAACCAGGACACCTCCGATCTCCACCTGCAGGCCCTGGACCACTGTGGCACTGTGGACACAAGGCC
GCTTCTGCCCCTTG
